>Addgene plasmid #45160 | pEYFP-C1-Drp1 | depositor full sequence | sequence record 62752 | pEYFP-C1-Drp1 sequence 6807 bps
TAGTTATTAATAGTAATCAATTACGGGGTCATTAGTTCATAGCCCATATATGGAGTTCCGCGTTACATAA
CTTACGGTAAATGGCCCGCCTGGCTGACCGCCCAACGACCCCCGCCCATTGACGTCAATAATGACGTATG
TTCCCATAGTAACGCCAATAGGGACTTTCCATTGACGTCAATGGGTGGAGTATTTACGGTAAACTGCCCA
CTTGGCAGTACATCAAGTGTATCATATGCCAAGTACGCCCCCTATTGACGTCAATGACGGTAAATGGCCC
GCCTGGCATTATGCCCAGTACATGACCTTATGGGACTTTCCTACTTGGCAGTACATCTACGTATTAGTCA
TCGCTATTACCATGGTGATGCGGTTTTGGCAGTACATCAATGGGCGTGGATAGCGGTTTGACTCACGGGG
ATTTCCAAGTCTCCACCCCATTGACGTCAATGGGAGTTTGTTTTGGCACCAAAATCAACGGGACTTTCCA
AAATGTCGTAACAACTCCGCCCCATTGACGCAAATGGGCGGTAGGCGTGTACGGTGGGAGGTCTATATAA
GCAGAGCTGGTTTAGTGAACCGTCAGATCCGCTAGCGCTACCGGTCGCCACCATGGTGAGCAAGGGCGAG
GAGCTGTTCACCGGGGTGGTGCCCATCCTGGTCGAGCTGGACGGCGACGTAAACGGCCACAAGTTCAGCG
TGTCCGGCGAGGGCGAGGGCGATGCCACCTACGGCAAGCTGACCCTGAAGTTCATCTGCACCACCGGCAA
GCTGCCCGTGCCCTGGCCCACCCTCGTGACCACCTTCGGCTACGGCCTGCAGTGCTTCGCCCGCTACCCC
GACCACATGAAGCAGCACGACTTCTTCAAGTCCGCCATGCCCGAAGGCTACGTCCAGGAGCGCACCATCT
TCTTCAAGGACGACGGCAACTACAAGACCCGCGCCGAGGTGAAGTTCGAGGGCGACACCCTGGTGAACCG
CATCGAGCTGAAGGGCATCGACTTCAAGGAGGACGGCAACATCCTGGGGCACAAGCTGGAGTACAACTAC
AACAGCCACAACGTCTATATCATGGCCGACAAGCAGAAGAACGGCATCAAGGTGAACTTCAAGATCCGCC
ACAACATCGAGGACGGCAGCGTGCAGCTCGCCGACCACTACCAGCAGAACACCCCCATCGGCGACGGCCC
CGTGCTGCTGCCCGACAACCACTACCTGAGCTACCAGTCCGCCCTGAGCAAAGACCCCAACGAGAAGCGC
GATCACATGGTCCTGCTGGAGTTCGTGACCGCCGCCGGGATCACTCTCGGCATGGACGAGCTGTACAAGT
CCGGACTCAGATCTCGAGCTCAAGCTTCGAATTCGATGGAGGCGCTAATTCCTGTCATAAACAAGCTCCA
GGACGTCTTCAACACGGTGGGCGCCGACATCATCCAGCTGCCTCAAATCGTCGTAGTGGGAACGCAGAGC
AGCGGAAAGAGCTCAGTGCTAGAAAGCCTGGTGGGGAGGGACCTGCTTCCCAGAGGTACTGGAATTGTCA
CCCGGAGACCTCTCATTCTGCAACTGGTCCATGTTTCACAAGAAGATAAACGGAAAACAACAGGAGAAGA
AAATGGGGTGGAAGCAGAAGAATGGGGTAAATTTCTTCACACCAAAAATAAGCTTTACACGGATTTTGAT
GAAATTCGACAAGAAATTGAAAATGAAACAGAAAGAATTTCAGGAAATAATAAGGGAGTAAGCCCTGAAC
CAATTCATCTTAAGATTTTTTCACCCAACGTTGTCAATTTGACACTTGTGGATTTGCCAGGAATGACCAA
GGTGCCTGTAGGTGATCAACCTAAGGATATTGAGCTTCAAATCAGAGAGCTCATTCTTCGGTTCATCAGT
AATCCTAATTCCATTATCCTCGCTGTCACTGCTGCTAATACAGATATGGCAACATCAGAGGCACTTAAAA
TTTCAAGAGAGGTAGATCCAGATGGTCGCAGAACCCTAGCTGTAATCACTAAACTTGATCTCATGGATGC
GGGTACTGATGCCATGGATGTATTGATGGGAAGGGTTATTCCAGTCAAACTTGGAATAATTGGAGTAGTT
AACAGGAGCCAGCTAGATATTAACAACAAGAAGAGTGTAACTGATTCAATCCGTGATGAGTATGCTTTTC
TTCAAAAGAAATATCCATCTCTGGCCAATAGAAATGGAACAAAGTATCTTGCTAGGACTCTAAACAGGTT
ACTGATGCATCACATCAGAGATTGTTTACCAGAGTTGAAAACAAGAATAAATGTTCTAGCTGCTCAGTAT
CAGTCTCTTCTAAATAGCTACGGTGAACCCGTGGATGATAAAAGTGCTACTTTACTCCAACTTATTACCA
AATTTGCCACAGAATATTGTAACACTATTGAAGGAACTGCAAAATATATTGAAACTTCGGAGCTATGCGG
TGGTGCTAGAATTTGTTATATTTTCCATGAGACTTTTGGGCGAACCTTAGAATCTGTTGATCCACTTGGT
GGCCTTAACACTATTGACATTTTGACTGCCATTAGAAATGCTACTGGTCCTCGTCCTGCTTTATTTGTGC
CTGAGGTTTCATTTGAGTTACTGGTGAAGCGGCAAATCAAACGTCTAGAAGAGCCCAGCCTCCGCTGTGT
GGAACTGGTTCATGAGGAAATGCAAAGGATCATTCAGCACTGTAGCAATTACAGTACACAGGAATTGTTA
CGATTTCCTAAACTTCATGATGCCATAGTTGAAGTGGTGACTTGTCTTCTTCGTAAAAGGTTGCCTGTTA
CAAATGAAATGGTCCATAACTTAGTGGCAATTGAACTGGCTTATATCAACACAAAACATCCAGACTTTGC
TGATGCTTGTGGGCTAATGAACAATAATATAGAGGAACAAAGGAGAAACAGGCTAGCCAGAGAATTACCT
TCAGCTGTATCACGAGACAAGGTTGCATCTGGAGGTGGTGGGGTTGGAGATGGTGTTCAAGAACCAACCA
CAGGCAACTGGAGAGGAATGCTGAAAACTTCAAAAGCTGAAGAGTTATTAGCAGAAGAAAAATCAAAACC
CATTCCAATTATGCCAGCCAGTCCACAAAAAGGTCATGCCGTGAACCTGCTAGATGTGCCAGTTCCTGTT
GCACGAAAACTATCTGCTCGGGAACAGCGAGATTGTGAGGTTATTGAACGACTCATTAAATCATATTTTC
TCATTGTCAGAAAGAATATTCAAGACAGTGTGCCAAAGGCAGTAATGCATTTTTTGGTTAATCATGTGAA
AGACACTCTTCAGAGTGAGCTAGTAGGCCAGCTGTATAAATCATCCTTATTGGATGATCTTCTGACAGAA
TCTGAGGACATGGCACAGCGCAGGAAAGAAGCAGCTGATATGCTAAAGGCATTACAAGGAGCCAGTCAAA
TTATTGCTGAAATCCGGGAGACTCATCTTTGGTGAGGATCCACCGGATCTAGATAACTGATCATAATCAG
CCATACCACATTTGTAGAGGTTTTACTTGCTTTAAAAAACCTCCCACACCTCCCCCTGAACCTGAAACAT
AAAATGAATGCAATTGTTGTTGTTAACTTGTTTATTGCAGCTTATAATGGTTACAAATAAAGCAATAGCA
TCACAAATTTCACAAATAAAGCATTTTTTTCACTGCATTCTAGTTGTGGTTTGTCCAAACTCATCAATGT
ATCTTAAGGCGTAAATTGTAAGCGTTAATATTTTGTTAAAATTCGCGTTAAATTTTTGTTAAATCAGCTC
ATTTTTTAACCAATAGGCCGAAATCGGCAAAATCCCTTATAAATCAAAAGAATAGACCGAGATAGGGT
[37 nt withheld, positions 3849-3885]
AAAGAACGTGGACTCCAACGTCAAAGG
[49 nt withheld, positions 3913-3961]
T
[91 nt withheld, positions 3963-4053]
G
[124 nt withheld, positions 4055-4178]
CAGGTGGCACTTTTCGGGGAAATGTGCGCGGAACCCCTATTTGTTTATTTTTCTAAATACATTCAAATAT
GTATCCGCTCATGAGACAATAACCCTGATAAATGCTTCAATAATATTGAAAAAGGAAGAGTCCTGAGGCG
GAAAGAACCAGCTGTGGAATGTGTGTCAGTTAGGGTGTGGAAAGTCCCCAGGCTCCCCAGCAGGCAGAAG
TATGCAAAGCATGCATCTCAATTAGTCAGCAACCAGGTGTGGAAAGTCCCCAGGCTCCCCAGCAGGCAGA
AGTATGCAAAGCATGCATCTCAATTAGTCAGCAACCATAGTCCCGCCCCTAACTCCGCCCATCCCGCCCC
TAACTCCGCCCAGTTCCGCCCATTCTCCGCCCCATGGCTGACTAATTTTTTTTATTTATGCAGAGGCCGA
GGCCGCCTCGGCCTCTGAGCTATTCCAGAAGTAGTGAGGAGGCTTTTTTGGAGGCCTAGGCTTTTGCAAA
GATCGATCAAGAGACAGGATGAGGATCGTTTCGCATGATTGAACAAGATGGATTGCACGCAGGTTCTCCG
GCCGCTTGGGTGGAGAGGCTATTCGGCTATGACTGGGCACAACAGACAATCGGCTGCTCTGATGCCGCCG
TGTTCCGGCTGTCAGCGCAGGGGCGCCCGGTTCTTTTTGTCAAGACCGACCTGTCCGGTGCCCTGAATGA
ACTGCAAGACGAGGCAGCGCGGCTATCGTGGCTGGCCACGACGGGCGTTCCTTGCGCAGCTGTGCTCGAC
GTTGTCACTGAAGCGGGAAGGGACTGGCTGCTATTGGGCGAAGTGCCGGGGCAGGATCTCCTGTCATCTC
ACCTTGCTCCTGCCGAGAAAGTATCCATCATGGCTGATGCAATGCGGCGGCTGCATACGCTTGATCCGGC
TACCTGCCCATTCGACCACCAAGCGAAACATCGCATCGAGCGAGCACGTACTCGGATGGAAGCCGGTCTT
GTCGATCAGGATGATCTGGACGAAGAGCATCAGGGGCTCGCGCCAGCCGAACTGTTCGCCAGGCTCAAGG
CGAGCATGCCCGACGGCGAGGATCTCGTCGTGACCCATGGCGATGCCTGCTTGCCGAATATCATGGTGGA
AAATGGCCGCTTTTCTGGATTCATCGACTGTGGCCGGCTGGGTGTGGCGGACCGCTATCAGGACATAGCG
TTGGCTACCCGTGATATTGCTGAAGAGCTTGGCGGCGAATGGGCTGACCGCTTCCTCGTGCTTTACGGTA
TCGCCGCTCCCGATTCGCAGCGCATCGCCTTCTATCGCCTTCTTGACGAGTTCTTCTGAGCGGGACTCTG
GGGTTCGAAATGACCGACCAAGCGACGCCCAACCTGCCATCACGAGATTTCGATTCCACCGCCGCCTTCT
ATGAAAGGTTGGGCTTCGGAATCGTTTTCCGGGACGCCGGCTGGATGATCCTCCAGCGCGGGGATCTCAT
GCTGGAGTTCTTCGCCCACCCTAGGGGGAGGCTAACTGAAACACGGAAGGAGACAATACCGGAAGGAACC
CGCGCTATGACGGCAATAAAAAGACAGAATAAAACGCACGGTGTTGGGTCGTTTGTTCATAAACGCGGGG
TTCGGTCCCAGGGCTGGCACTCTGTCGATACCCCACCGAGACCCCATTGGGGCCAATACGCCCGCGTTTC
TTCCTTTTCCCCACCCCACCCCCCAAGTTCGGGTGAAGGCCCAGGGCTCGCAGCCAACGTCGGGGCGGCA
GGCCCTGCCATAGCCTCAGGTTACTCATATATACTTTAGATTGATTTAAAACTTCATTTTTAATTTAAAA
GGATCTAGGTGAAGATCCTTTTTGATAATCTCATGACCAAAATCCCTTAACGTGAGTTTTCGTTCCACTG
AGCGTCAGACCCCGTAGAAAAGATCAAAGGATCTTCTTGAGATCCTTTTTTTCTGCGCGTAATCTGCTGC
TTGCAAACAAAAAAACCACCGCTACCAGCGGTGGTTTGTTTGCCGGATCAAGAGCTACCAACTCTTTTTC
CGAAGGTAACTGGCTTCAGCAGAGCGCAGATACCAAATACTGTCCTTCTAGTGTAGCCGTAGTTAGGCCA
CCACTTCAAGAACTCTGTAGCACCGCCTACATACCTCGCTCTGCTAATCCTGTTACCAGTGGCTGCTGCC
AGTGGCGATAAGTCGTGTCTTACCGGGTTGGACTCAAGACGATAGTTACCGGATAAGGCGCAGCGGTCGG
GCTGAACGGGGGGTTCGTGCACACAGCCCAGCTTGGAGCGAACGACCTACACCGAACTGAGATACCTACA
GCGTGAGCTATGAGAAAGCGCCACGCTTCCCGAAGGGAGAAAGGCGGACAGGTATCCGGTAAGCGGCAGG
GTCGGAACAGGAGAGCGCACGAGGGAGCTTCCAGGGGGAAACGCCTGGTATCTTTATAGTCCTGTCGGGT
TTCGCCACCTCTGACTTGAGCGTCGATTTTTGTGATGCTCGTCAGGGGGGCGGAGCCTATGGAAAAACGC
CAGCAACGCGGCCTTTTTACGGTTCCTGGCCTTTTGCTGGCCTTTTGCTCACATGTTCTTTCCTGCGTTA
TCCCCTGATTCTGTGGATAACCGTATTACCGCCATGCAT
Features (pLannotate 1.2.2; 15 found; start..end, strand, type, name):
     61..364     +  enhancer       CMV enhancer: human cytomegalovirus immediate early enhancer
    365..568     +  promoter       CMV promoter: human cytomegalovirus (CMV) immediate early promoter
    613..1329    +  CDS            EYFP: EYFP is a basic (constitutively fluorescent) green/yellow fluorescent protein published in 1996, derived from Aequorea victoria. It is reported to be a very rapidly-maturing weak dimer with high acid sensitivity.
   1330..1364    +  misc_feature   MCS (fragment): multiple cloning site
   1366..3462    +  CDS            DNM1L (fragment): DNM1L_HUMAN - Also known as DLP1, DRP1. Experimental evidence at protein level: Swiss-Prot protein existence level 1. [Isoform 4]: Inhibits peroxisomal division when overexpressed. From Homo sapiens (Human).
   3488..3572    +  CDS            large T antigen (fragment): large T antigen from SV40 (simian virus 40)
   3595..3716    +  polyA_signal   SV40 poly(A) signal: SV40 polyadenylation signal
   3750..4178    -  rep_origin     f1 ori (sequence partly withheld): f1 bacteriophage origin of replication; arrow indicates direction of (+) strand synthesis
   4205..4309    +  promoter       AmpR promoter: bla
   4311..4668    +  promoter       SV40 promoter: SV40 enhancer and early promoter
   4703..5497    +  CDS            NeoR/KanR: aminoglycoside phosphotransferase from Tn5; aph(3')-II (or nptII); confers resistance to neomycin, kanamycin, and G418 (Geneticin®)
   5518..5670    +  CDS            ble (fragment): BLE_KLEPN - Experimental evidence at protein level: Swiss-Prot protein existence level 1. Binding protein with a strong affinity to the bleomycin family of antibiotics. Binds to CL990; an antimitotic-antibiotic compound. From Klebsiella pneumoniae.
   5729..5776    +  polyA_signal   HSV TK poly(A) signal: herpes simplex virus thymidine kinase polyadenylation signal (Cole and Stacy, 1985)
   5867..5883    -  polyA_signal   bGH poly(A) signal (fragment): bovine growth hormone polyadenylation signal
   6105..6693    +  rep_origin     ori: high-copy-number ColE1/pMB1/pBR322/pUC origin of replication
