>Addgene plasmid #45160 | pEYFP-C1-Drp1 | addgene full sequence | sequence record 217982 | Addgene NGS Result
TTCTTTCCTGCGTTATCCCCTGATTCTGTGGATAACCGTATTACCGCCATGCATTAGTTATTAATAGTAA
TCAATTACGGGGTCATTAGTTCATAGCCCATATATGGAGTTCCGCGTTACATAACTTACGGTAAATGGCC
CGCCTGGCTGACCGCCCAACGACCCCCGCCCATTGACGTCAATAATGACGTATGTTCCCATAGTAACGCC
AATAGGGACTTTCCATTGACGTCAATGGGTGGAGTATTTACGGTAAACTGCCCACTTGGCAGTACATCAA
GTGTATCATATGCCAAGTACGCCCCCTATTGACGTCAATGACGGTAAATGGCCCGCCTGGCATTATGCCC
AGTACATGACCTTATGGGACTTTCCTACTTGGCAGTACATCTACGTATTAGTCATCGCTATTACCATGGT
GATGCGGTTTTGGCAGTACATCAATGGGCGTGGATAGCGGTTTGACTCACGGGGATTTCCAAGTCTCCAC
CCCATTGACGTCAATGGGAGTTTGTTTTGGCACCAAAATCAACGGGACTTTCCAAAATGTCGTAACAACT
CCGCCCCATTGACGCAAATGGGCGGTAGGCGTGTACGGTGGGAGGTCTATATAAGCAGAGCTGGTTTAGT
GAACCGTCAGATCCGCTAGCGCTACCGGTCGCCACCATGGTGAGCAAGGGCGAGGAGCTGTTCACCGGGG
TGGTGCCCATCCTGGTCGAGCTGGACGGCGACGTAAACGGCCACAAGTTCAGCGTGTCCGGCGAGGGCGA
GGGCGATGCCACCTACGGCAAGCTGACCCTGAAGTTCATCTGCACCACCGGCAAGCTGCCCGTGCCCTGG
CCCACCCTCGTGACCACCTTCGGCTACGGCCTGCAGTGCTTCGCCCGCTACCCCGACCACATGAAGCAGC
ACGACTTCTTCAAGTCCGCCATGCCCGAAGGCTACGTCCAGGAGCGCACCATCTTCTTCAAGGACGACGG
CAACTACAAGACCCGCGCCGAGGTGAAGTTCGAGGGCGACACCCTGGTGAACCGCATCGAGCTGAAGGGC
ATCGACTTCAAGGAGGACGGCAACATCCTGGGGCACAAGCTGGAGTACAACTACAACAGCCACAACGTCT
ATATCATGGCCGACAAGCAGAAGAACGGCATCAAGGTGAACTTCAAGATCCGCCACAACATCGAGGACGG
CAGCGTGCAGCTCGCCGACCACTACCAGCAGAACACCCCCATCGGCGACGGCCCCGTGCTGCTGCCCGAC
AACCACTACCTGAGCTACCAGTCCGCCCTGAGCAAAGACCCCAACGAGAAGCGCGATCACATGGTCCTGC
TGGAGTTCGTGACCGCCGCCGGGATCACTCTCGGCATGGACGAGCTGTACAAGTCCGGACTCAGATCTCG
AGCTCAAGCTTCGAATTCGATGGAGGCGCTAATTCCTGTCATAAACAAGCTCCAGGACGTCTTCAACACG
GTGGGCGCCGACATCATCCAGCTGCCTCAAATCGTCGTAGTGGGAACGCAGAGCAGCGGAAAGAGCTCAG
TGCTAGAAAGCCTGGTGGGGAGGGACCTGCTTCCCAGAGGTACTGGAATTGTCACCCGGAGACCTCTCAT
TCTGCAACTGGTCCATGTTTCACAAGAAGATAAACGGAAAACAACAGGAGAAGAAAATGGGGTGGAAGCA
GAAGAATGGGGTAAATTTCTTCACACCAAAAATAAGCTTTACACGGATTTTGATGAAATTCGACAAGAAA
TTGAAAATGAAACAGAAAGAATTTCAGGAAATAATAAGGGAGTAAGCCCTGAACCAATTCATCTTAAGAT
TTTTTCACCCAACGTTGTCAATTTGACACTTGTGGATTTGCCAGGAATGACCAAGGTGCCTGTAGGTGAT
CAACCTAAGGATATTGAGCTTCAAATCAGAGAGCTCATTCTTCGGTTCATCAGTAATCCTAATTCCATTA
TCCTCGCTGTCACTGCTGCTAATACAGATATGGCAACATCAGAGGCACTTAAAATTTCAAGAGAGGTAGA
TCCAGATGGTCGCAGAACCCTAGCTGTAATCACTAAACTTGATCTCATGGATGCGGGTACTGATGCCATG
GATGTATTGATGGGAAGGGTTATTCCAGTCAAACTTGGAATAATTGGAGTAGTTAACAGGAGCCAGCTAG
ATATTAACAACAAGAAGAGTGTAACTGATTCAATCCGTGATGAGTATGCTTTTCTTCAAAAGAAATATCC
ATCTCTGGCCAATAGAAATGGAACAAAGTATCTTGCTAGGACTCTAAACAGGTTACTGATGCATCACATC
AGAGATTGTTTACCAGAGTTGAAAACAAGAATAAATGTTCTAGCTGCTCAGTATCAGTCTCTTCTAAATA
GCTACGGTGAACCCGTGGATGATAAAAGTGCTACTTTACTCCAACTTATTACCAAATTTGCCACAGAATA
TTGTAACACTATTGAAGGAACTGCAAAATATATTGAAACTTCGGAGCTATGCGGTGGTGCTAGAATTTGT
TATATTTTCCATGAGACTTTTGGGCGAACCTTAGAATCTGTTGATCCACTTGGTGGCCTTAACACTATTG
ACATTTTGACTGCCATTAGAAATGCTACTGGTCCTCGTCCTGCTTTATTTGTGCCTGAGGTTTCATTTGA
GTTACTGGTGAAGCGGCAAATCAAACGTCTAGAAGAGCCCAGCCTCCGCTGTGTGGAACTGGTTCATGAG
GAAATGCAAAGGATCATTCAGCACTGTAGCAATTACAGTACACAGGAATTGTTACGATTTCCTAAACTTC
ATGATGCCATAGTTGAAGTGGTGACTTGTCTTCTTCGTAAAAGGTTGCCTGTTACAAATGAAATGGTCCA
TAACTTAGTGGCAATTGAACTGGCTTATATCAACACAAAACATCCAGACTTTGCTGATGCTTGTGGGCTA
ATGAACAATAATATAGAGGAACAAAGGAGAAACAGGCTAGCCAGAGAATTACCTTCAGCTGTATCACGAG
ACAAGGTTGCATCTGGAGGTGGTGGGGTTGGAGATGGTGTTCAAGAACCAACCACAGGCAACTGGAGAGG
AATGCTGAAAACTTCAAAAGCTGAAGAGTTATTAGCAGAAGAAAAATCAAAACCCATTCCAATTATGCCA
GCCAGTCCACAAAAAGGTCATGCCGTGAACCTGCTAGATGTGCCAGTTCCTGTTGCACGAAAACTATCTG
CTCGGGAACAGCGAGATTGTGAGGTTATTGAACGACTCATTAAATCATATTTTCTCATTGTCAGAAAGAA
TATTCAAGACAGTGTGCCAAAGGCAGTAATGCATTTTTTGGTTAATCATGTGAAAGACACTCTTCAGAGT
GAGCTAGTAGGCCAGCTGTATAAATCATCCTTATTGGATGATCTTCTGACAGAATCTGAGGACATGGCAC
AGCGCAGGAAAGAAGCAGCTGATATGCTAAAGGCATTACAAGGAGCCAGTCAAATTATTGCTGAAATCCG
GGAGACTCATCTTTGGTGAGGATCCACCGGATCTAGATAACTGATCATAATCAGCCATACCACATTTGTA
GAGGTTTTACTTGCTTTAAAAAACCTCCCACACCTCCCCCTGAACCTGAAACATAAAATGAATGCAATTG
TTGTTGTTAACTTGTTTATTGCAGCTTATAATGGTTACAAATAAAGCAATAGCATCACAAATTTCACAAA
TAAAGCATTTTTTTCACTGCATTCTAGTTGTGGTTTGTCCAAACTCATCAATGTATCTTAAGGCGTAAAT
TGTAAGCGTTAATATTTTGTTAAAATTCGCGTTAAATTTTTGTTAAATCAGCTCATTTTTTAACCAATAG
GCCGAAATCGGCAAAATCCCTTATAAATCAAAAGAATAGACCGAGATAGGGT
[37 nt withheld, positions 3903-3939]
AAAGAACGTGGACTCCAACGTCAAAGG
[49 nt withheld, positions 3967-4015]
T
[91 nt withheld, positions 4017-4107]
G
[124 nt withheld, positions 4109-4232]
CAGGTGGCACTTTTCGGGGAAATGTGCGCGGAACCCCTATTTGTTTATTTTTCTAAATACATTCAAATAT
GTATCCGCTCATGAGACAATAACCCTGATAAATGCTTCAATAATATTGAAAAAGGAAGAGTCCTGAGGCG
GAAAGAACCAGCTGTGGAATGTGTGTCAGTTAGGGTGTGGAAAGTCCCCAGGCTCCCCAGCAGGCAGAAG
TATGCAAAGCATGCATCTCAATTAGTCAGCAACCAGGTGTGGAAAGTCCCCAGGCTCCCCAGCAGGCAGA
AGTATGCAAAGCATGCATCTCAATTAGTCAGCAACCATAGTCCCGCCCCTAACTCCGCCCATCCCGCCCC
TAACTCCGCCCAGTTCCGCCCATTCTCCGCCCCATGGCTGACTAATTTTTTTTATTTATGCAGAGGCCGA
GGCCGCCTCGGCCTCTGAGCTATTCCAGAAGTAGTGAGGAGGCTTTTTTGGAGGCCTAGGCTTTTGCAAA
GATCGATCAAGAGACAGGATGAGGATCGTTTCGCATGATTGAACAAGATGGATTGCACGCAGGTTCTCCG
GCCGCTTGGGTGGAGAGGCTATTCGGCTATGACTGGGCACAACAGACAATCGGCTGCTCTGATGCCGCCG
TGTTCCGGCTGTCAGCGCAGGGGCGCCCGGTTCTTTTTGTCAAGACCGACCTGTCCGGTGCCCTGAATGA
ACTGCAAGACGAGGCAGCGCGGCTATCGTGGCTGGCCACGACGGGCGTTCCTTGCGCAGCTGTGCTCGAC
GTTGTCACTGAAGCGGGAAGGGACTGGCTGCTATTGGGCGAAGTGCCGGGGCAGGATCTCCTGTCATCTC
ACCTTGCTCCTGCCGAGAAAGTATCCATCATGGCTGATGCAATGCGGCGGCTGCATACGCTTGATCCGGC
TACCTGCCCATTCGACCACCAAGCGAAACATCGCATCGAGCGAGCACGTACTCGGATGGAAGCCGGTCTT
GTCGATCAGGATGATCTGGACGAAGAGCATCAGGGGCTCGCGCCAGCCGAACTGTTCGCCAGGCTCAAGG
CGAGCATGCCCGACGGCGAGGATCTCGTCGTGACCCATGGCGATGCCTGCTTGCCGAATATCATGGTGGA
AAATGGCCGCTTTTCTGGATTCATCGACTGTGGCCGGCTGGGTGTGGCGGACCGCTATCAGGACATAGCG
TTGGCTACCCGTGATATTGCTGAAGAGCTTGGCGGCGAATGGGCTGACCGCTTCCTCGTGCTTTACGGTA
TCGCCGCTCCCGATTCGCAGCGCATCGCCTTCTATCGCCTTCTTGACGAGTTCTTCTGAGCGGGACTCTG
GGGTTCGAAATGACCGACCAAGCGACGCCCAACCTGCCATCACGAGATTTCGATTCCACCGCCGCCTTCT
ATGAAAGGTTGGGCTTCGGAATCGTTTTCCGGGACGCCGGCTGGATGATCCTCCAGCGCGGGGATCTCAT
GCTGGAGTTCTTCGCCCACCCTAGGGGGAGGCTAACTGAAACACGGAAGGAGACAATACCGGAAGGAACC
CGCGCTATGACGGCAATAAAAAGACAGAATAAAACGCACGGTGTTGGGTCGTTTGTTCATAAACGCGGGG
TTCGGTCCCAGGGCTGGCACTCTGTCGATACCCCACCGAGACCCCATTGGGGCCAATACGCCCGCGTTTC
TTCCTTTTCCCCACCCCACCCCCCAAGTTCGGGTGAAGGCCCAGGGCTCGCAGCCAACGTCGGGGCGGCA
GGCCCTGCCATAGCCTCAGGTTACTCATATATACTTTAGATTGATTTAAAACTTCATTTTTAATTTAAAA
GGATCTAGGTGAAGATCCTTTTTGATAATCTCATGACCAAAATCCCTTAACGTGAGTTTTCGTTCCACTG
AGCGTCAGACCCCGTAGAAAAGATCAAAGGATCTTCTTGAGATCCTTTTTTTCTGCGCGTAATCTGCTGC
TTGCAAACAAAAAAACCACCGCTACCAGCGGTGGTTTGTTTGCCGGATCAAGAGCTACCAACTCTTTTTC
CGAAGGTAACTGGCTTCAGCAGAGCGCAGATACCAAATACTGTTCTTCTAGTGTAGCCGTAGTTAGGCCA
CCACTTCAAGAACTCTGTAGCACCGCCTACATACCTCGCTCTGCTAATCCTGTTACCAGTGGCTGCTGCC
AGTGGCGATAAGTCGTGTCTTACCGGGTTGGACTCAAGACGATAGTTACCGGATAAGGCGCAGCGGTCGG
GCTGAACGGGGGGTTCGTGCACACAGCCCAGCTTGGAGCGAACGACCTACACCGAACTGAGATACCTACA
GCGTGAGCTATGAGAAAGCGCCACGCTTCCCGAAGGGAGAAAGGCGGACAGGTATCCGGTAAGCGGCAGG
GTCGGAACAGGAGAGCGCACGAGGGAGCTTCCAGGGGGAAACGCCTGGTATCTTTATAGTCCTGTCGGGT
TTCGCCACCTCTGACTTGAGCGTCGATTTTTGTGATGCTCGTCAGGGGGGCGGAGCCTATGGAAAAACGC
CAGCAACGCGGCCTTTTTACGGTTCCTGGCCTTTTGCTGGCCTTTTGCTCACATG
Features (pLannotate 1.2.2; 16 found; start..end, strand, type, name):
      1..47      +  rep_origin     RSF ori (fragment): Plasmids containing the RSF 1030 origin of replication can be propagated in E. coli cells that contain additional plasmids with compatible origins.
    115..418     +  enhancer       CMV enhancer: human cytomegalovirus immediate early enhancer
    419..622     +  promoter       CMV promoter: human cytomegalovirus (CMV) immediate early promoter
    667..1383    +  CDS            EYFP: EYFP is a basic (constitutively fluorescent) green/yellow fluorescent protein published in 1996, derived from Aequorea victoria. It is reported to be a very rapidly-maturing weak dimer with high acid sensitivity.
   1384..1418    +  misc_feature   MCS (fragment): multiple cloning site
   1420..3516    +  CDS            DNM1L (fragment): DNM1L_HUMAN - Also known as DLP1, DRP1. Experimental evidence at protein level: Swiss-Prot protein existence level 1. [Isoform 4]: Inhibits peroxisomal division when overexpressed. From Homo sapiens (Human).
   3542..3626    +  CDS            large T antigen (fragment): large T antigen from SV40 (simian virus 40)
   3649..3770    +  polyA_signal   SV40 poly(A) signal: SV40 polyadenylation signal
   3804..4232    -  rep_origin     f1 ori (sequence partly withheld): f1 bacteriophage origin of replication; arrow indicates direction of (+) strand synthesis
   4259..4363    +  promoter       AmpR promoter: bla
   4365..4722    +  promoter       SV40 promoter: SV40 enhancer and early promoter
   4757..5551    +  CDS            NeoR/KanR: aminoglycoside phosphotransferase from Tn5; aph(3')-II (or nptII); confers resistance to neomycin, kanamycin, and G418 (Geneticin®)
   5572..5724    +  CDS            ble (fragment): BLE_KLEPN - Experimental evidence at protein level: Swiss-Prot protein existence level 1. Binding protein with a strong affinity to the bleomycin family of antibiotics. Binds to CL990; an antimitotic-antibiotic compound. From Klebsiella pneumoniae.
   5783..5830    +  polyA_signal   HSV TK poly(A) signal: herpes simplex virus thymidine kinase polyadenylation signal (Cole and Stacy, 1985)
   5921..5937    -  polyA_signal   bGH poly(A) signal (fragment): bovine growth hormone polyadenylation signal
   6159..6747    +  rep_origin     ori: high-copy-number ColE1/pMB1/pBR322/pUC origin of replication
