[The description below was written by a language model from this plasmid's Addgene catalogue record and pLannotate feature annotations shown in this document.]
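Description:
pEYFP-C1-Drp1 is a mammalian expression plasmid of about 6.8 kb built on the Clontech pEYFP-C1 backbone. It encodes human dynamin-related protein 1 (Drp1, gene DNM1L, also called DLP1) fused at its N terminus to the yellow fluorescent protein EYFP. The roughly 2.1 kb Drp1 coding sequence was inserted between the EcoRI and BamHI sites of the multiple cloning site, immediately downstream of and in frame with EYFP. A short linker derived from the remaining polylinker joins the two parts. The human cytomegalovirus immediate early enhancer and promoter drive transcription of the fusion, and an SV40 polyadenylation signal terminates it.

The plasmid replicates at high copy number in E. coli from a ColE1/pUC-type origin, and it also carries an f1 phage origin that permits single-stranded DNA production. A single Tn5 aminoglycoside phosphotransferase gene (NeoR/KanR) serves as the marker in both hosts. A bacterial bla promoter expresses it to give kanamycin resistance in E. coli. The adjacent SV40 enhancer/early promoter, paired with an HSV TK polyadenylation signal, expresses it in mammalian cells to allow G418 selection of stable lines. The two annotated sequence records, one from the depositor and one from repository sequencing, show the same features in the same order and differ only in their start coordinate. Small annotated fragments (ble, bGH poly(A), RSF ori, large T antigen) appear to be backbone remnants or partial matches rather than functional elements.

The construct lets Drp1 be visualised in living or fixed mammalian cells by fluorescence microscopy. The associated publication concerns Drp1 as a mediator of mitochondrial fission and its role in apoptosis.
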