Addgene plasmid #45160: pEYFP-C1-Drp1
Depositing lab: Richard Youle. Depositing organization: National Institute of Neurological Disorders and Strokes (NINDS). Publication: The role of dynamin-related protein 1, a mediator of mitochondrial fission, in apoptosis. Frank S, Gaume B, Bergmann-Leitner ES, Leitner WW, Robert EG, Catez F, Smith CL, Youle RJ. Dev Cell. 2001 Oct;1(4):515-25. 10.1016/S1534-5807(01)00055-7 PubMed 11703942.
Backbone
  Vector backbone: pEYFP-C1
  Backbone manufacturer: Clontech
  Backbone size w/o insert (bp): 4706
  Total vector size (bp): 6806
  Vector type: Mammalian Expression
  Selectable markers: Neomycin (select with G418)
Growth in bacteria
  Bacterial resistance: Kanamycin, 50 μg/mL
  Growth temperature: 37°C
  Growth strain: DH5alpha
  Copy number: High Copy
Gene/Insert
  Gene/Insert name: Drp1 (alt names: Dynamin related protein 1; DNM1L; DLP1)
  Species: H. sapiens (human)
  Insert size (bp): 2100
  GenBank ID: NM_005690
  Entrez Gene: DNM1L (a.k.a. DLP1, DRP1, DVLP, DYMPLE, EMPF, EMPF1, HDYNIV, OPA5)
  Promoter: CMV
  Tag / fusion protein: EYFP (N terminal on insert)
  Cloning method: Restriction Enzyme; 5′ cloning site EcorI (not destroyed); 3′ cloning site BamHI (not destroyed)
  Sequencing primers: 5′ AGAAGCGCGATCACATGG; 3′ CTACAAATGTGGTATGGCTG
Terms and licenses: Academic/Nonprofit Terms; Industry Terms: Not Available to Industry
How to cite: pEYFP-C1-Drp1 was a gift from Richard Youle (Addgene plasmid # 45160 ; http://n2t.net/addgene:45160 ; RRID:Addgene_45160)
