>Addgene plasmid #45160 | pEYFP-C1-Drp1 | addgene partial sequence | sequence record 64185 | CMV-F 5'-CGCAAATGGGCGGTAGGCGTG-3'
TGGTTTAGTGAACCGTCAGATCCGCTAGCGCTACCGGTCGCCACCATGGTGAGCAAGGGCGAGGAGCTGT
TCACCGGGGTGGTGCCCATCCTGGTCGAGCTGGACGGCGACGTAAACGGCCACAAGTTCAGCGTGTCCGG
CGAGGGCGAGGGCGATGCCACCTACGGCAAGCTGACCCTGAAGTTCATCTGCACCACCGGCAAGCTGCCC
GTGCCCTGGCCCACCCTCGTGACCACCTTCGGCTACGGCCTGCAGTGCTTCGCCCGCTACCCCGACCACA
TGAAGCAGCACGACTTCTTCAAGTCCGCCATGCCCGAAGGCTACGTCCAGGAGCGCACCATCTTCTTCAA
GGACGACGGCAACTACAAGACCCGCGCCGAGGTGAAGTTCGAGGGCGACACCCTGGTGAACCGCATCGAG
CTGAAGGGCATCGACTTCAAGGAGGACGGCAACATCCTGGGGCACAAGCTGGAGTACAACTACAACAGCC
ACAACGTCTATATCATGGCCGACAAGCAGAAGAACGGCATCAAGGTGAACTTCAAGATCCGCCACAACAT
CGAGGACGGCAGCGTGCAGCTCGCCGACCACTACCAGCAGAACACCCCCATCGGCGACGGCCCCGTGCTG
CTGCCCGACAACCACTACCTGAGCTACCAGTCCGCCCTGAGCAAAGACCCCAACGAGAAGCGCGATCACA
TGGTCCTGCTGGAGTTCGTGACCGCCGCCGGGATCACTCTCGGCATGGACGAGCTGTACAAGTCCGGACT
CAGATCTCGAGCTCAAGCTTCGAATTCGATGGAGGCGCTAATTCCTGTCATAAACAAGCTCCAGGACGTC
TTCAACACGGTGGGCGCCGACATCATCCAGCTGCCTCAAATCGTCGTA
