>Addgene plasmid #45160 | pEYFP-C1-Drp1 | addgene partial sequence | sequence record 64188 | EGFP_C
GGACGAGCTGTACAAGTCCGGACTCAGATCTCGAGCTCAAGCTTCGAATTCGATGGAGGCGCTAATTCCT
GTCATAAACAAGCTCCAGGACGTCTTCAACACGGTGGGCGCCGACATCATCCAGCTGCCTCAAATCGTCG
TAGTGGGAACGCAGAGCAGCGGAAAGAGCTCAGTGCTAGAAAGCCTGGTGGGGAGGGACCTGCTTCCCAG
AGGTACTGGAATTGTCACCCGGAGACCTCTCATTCTGCAACTGGTCCATGTTTCACAAGAAGATAAACGG
AAAACAACAGGAGAAGAAAATGGGGTGGAAGCAGAAGAATGGGGTAAATTTCTTCACACCAAAAATAAGC
TTTACACGGATTTTGATGAAATTCGACAAGAAATTGAAAATGAAACAGAAAGAATTTCAGGAAATAATAA
GGGAGTAAGCCCTGAACCAATTCATCTTAAGATTTTTTCACCCAACGTTGTCAATTTGACACTTGTGGAT
TTGCCAGGAATGACCAAGGTGCCTGTAGGTGATCAACCTAAGGATATTGAGCTTCAAATCAGAGAGCTCA
TTCTTCGGTTCATCAGTAATCCTAATTCCATTATCCTCGCTGTCACTGCTGCTAATACAGATATGGCAAC
ATCAGAGGCACTTAAAATTTCAAGAGAGGTAGATCCAGATGGTCGCAGAACCCTAGCTGTAATCACTAAA
CTTGATCTCATGGATGCGGGTACTGATGCCATGGATGTATTGATGGGAAGGGTTATTCCAGTCAAACTTG
GAATAATTGGAGTAGTTAACAGGAGCCAGCTAGATATTAACAACAAGAAGAGTGTAACTGATTCAATCCG
TGATGAGTATGCTTTTCTTCAAAAGAAATATCCATCTCTGGCCAATAGAAATGGAACAAAGTATCTTGCT
AGGACTCTAAACAGGTTACTGATGCATCACATCAGAGATTG
